>Addgene plasmid #79546 | pNR230 | depositor full sequence | sequence record 148758 | pNR230 sequence 8271 bps
TCGACGTCTAAGAAACCATTATTATCATGACATTAACCTATAAAAATAGGCGTATCACGAGGCCCTTTCG
TCTTCACCTCGAGCACAGCTAACACCACGTCGTCCCTATCTGCTGCCCTAGGTCTATGAGTGGTTGCTGG
ATAACTTTACGGGCATGCATAAGGCTCGTATAATATATTCAGGGAGACCACAACGGTTTCCCTCTACAAA
TAATTTTGTTTAACTTTTTAATTAACGGCCGGCTTGTCGACGACGGCGGTCTCCGTCGTCAGGATCATCC
GGGCATCGATCGTACGTCCGGCAATTAAAAAAGCGGCTAACCACGCCGCTTTTTTTACGTCTGCAGGCGC
CACTCGATTCTAGGGCGGCGGATTTGTCCTACTCAGGAGAGCGTTCACCGACAAACAACAGATAAAACGA
AAGGCCCAGTCTTTCGACTGAGCCTTTCGTTTTATTTGATGCCTCTAGCACGCGTACCATGGGATCCCCC
GGGCTGCAGGAATTCGATATCAAGCTTTTATTTGTAGAGATCATCCATGCCATGTGTAATCCCAGCAGCT
GTTACAAACTCAAGAAGGACCATGTGGTCTCTCTTTTCGTTGGGATCTTTCGAAAGGGCAGATTGTGTGG
ACAGGTAATGGTTGTCTGGTAAAAGGACAGGGCCATCGCCAATTGGAGTATTTTGTTGATAATGGTCTGC
TAGTTGAACGCTTCCATCTTCAATGTTGTGTCTAATTTTGAAGTTAACTTTGATTCCATTCTTTTGTTTG
TCTGCCATGATGTATACATTGTGTGAGTTATAGTTGTATTCCAATTTGTGTCCAAGAATGTTTCCATCTT
CTTTAAAATCAATACCTTTTAACTCGATTCTATTAACAAGGGTATCACCTTCAAACTTGACTTCAGCACG
TGTCTTGTAGTTCCCGTCATCTTTGAAAAATATAGTTCTTTCCTGTACATAACCTTCGGGCATGGCACTC
TTGAAAAAGTCATGCTGTTTCATATGATCTGGGTATCTCGCAAAGCATTGAACACCATAACCGAAAGTAG
TGACAAGTGTTGGCCATGGAACAGGTAGTTTTCCAGTAGTGCAAATAAATTTAAGGGTAAGTTTTCCGTA
TGTTGCATCACCTTCACCCTCTCCACTGACAGAAAATTTGTGCCCATTAACATCACCATCTAATTCAACA
AGAATTGGGACAACTCCAGTGAAAAGTTCTTCTCCTTTACTCATGGTACCTTTCTCCTCTTTAATGAATT
CTTAAACAAAATTATTTGTAGAGGCTGTTTCGTCCTCACGGACTCATCAGACCGGAAAGCACATCCGGTG
ACAGCTGTGCACGTCGGGGTTTGTACCGTACACCACTGAGACCGCGGTGGTTGACCAGACAAACCACGAC
GCTAGCCCGCCACCTAAGTTATGAGTCAGGAAAAAAGGCGACAGAGTAATCTGTCGCCTTTTTTCTTTGC
TTGCTTTGTAATCACTCGATGACCAAAAGTAAAAACCCGCCGAAGCGGGTTTTTACGTAAAACAGGTGAA
ACTGACGCTAGCCGGTCACATGTCAATACTTGCCCTTGACAGGCATTGATGGAATCGTAGTCTCACGCTG
ATAGTCTGATCGACAATACAAGTGGGACCGTGGTCCCAGACCGATAATCAGACCGACAACACGAGTGGGA
TCGTGGTCCCAGACTAATAATCAGACCGACGATACGAGTGGGACCGTGGTCCCAGACTAATAATCAGACC
GACGATACGAGTGGGACCGTGGTTCCAGACTAATAATCAGACCGACGATACGAGTGGGACCGTGGTCCCA
GACTAATAATCAGACCGACGATACGAGTGGGACCATGGTCCCAGACTAATAATCAGACCGACGATACGAG
TGGGACCGTGGTCCCAGTCTGATTATCAGACCGACGATACGAGTGGGACCGTGGTCCCAGACTAATAATC
AGACCGACGATACGAGTGGGACCGTGGTCCCAGACTAATAATCAGACCGACGATACGAGTGGGACCGTGG
TCCCAGTCTGATTATCAGACCGACGATACAAGTGGAACAGTGGGCCCAGAGAGAATATTCAGGCCAGTTA
TGCTTTCTGGCCTGTAACAAAGGACATTAAGTAAAGACAGATAAACGTAGACTAAAACGTGGTCGCATCA
GGGTGCTGGCTTTTCAAGTTCCTTAAGAATGGCCTCAATTTTCTCTATACACTCAGTTGGAACACGGGAC
CTGTCCAGGTTAAGCACCATTTTATCGCCCTTATACAATACTGTCGCTCCAGGAGCAAACTGATGTCGTG
AGCTTAAACTAGTTCTTGATGCAGATGACGTTTTAAGCACAGAAGTTAAAAGAGTGATAACTTCTTCAGC
TTCAAATATCACCCCAGCTTTTTTCTGCTCATGAAGGTTAGATGCCTGCTGCTTAAGTAATTCCTCTTTA
TCTGTAAAGGCTTTTTGAAGTGCATCACCTGACCGGGCAGATAGTTCACCGGGGTGAGAAAAAAGAGCAA
CAACTGATTTAGGCAATTTGGCGGTGTTGATACAGCGGGTAATAATCTTACGTGAAATATTTTCCGCATC
AGCCAGCGCAGAAATATTTCCAGCAAATTCATTCTGCAATCGGCTTGCATAACGCTGACCACGTTCATAA
GCACTTGTTGGGCGATAATCGTTACCCAATCTGGATAATGCAGCCATCTGCTCATCATCCAGCTCGCCAA
CCAGAACACGATAATCACTTTCGGTAAGTGCAGCAGCTTTACGACGGCGACTCCCATCGGCAATTTCTAT
GACACCAGATACTCTTCGACCGAACGCCGGTGTCTGTTGACCAGTCAGTAGAAAAGAAGGGATGAGATCA
TCCAGTGCGTCCTCAGTAAGCAGCTCCTGGTCACGTTCATTACCTGACCATACCCGAGAGGTCTTCTCAA
CACTATCACCCCGGAGCACTTCAAGAGTAAACTTCACATCCCGACCACATACAGGCAAAGTAATGGCATT
ACCGCGAGCCATTACTCCTACGCGCGCAATTAACGAATCCACCATCGGGGCAGCTGGTGTCGATAACGAA
GTATCTTCAACCGGTTGAGTATTGAGCGTATGTTTTGGAATAACAGGCGCACGCTTCATTATCTAATCTC
CCAGCGTGGTTTAATCAGACGATCGAAAATTTCATTGCAGACAGGTTCCCAAATAGAAAGAGCATTTCTC
CAGGCACCAGTTGAAGAGCGTTGATCAATGGCCTGTTCAAAAACAGTTCTCATCCGGATCTGACCTTTAC
CAACTTCATCCGTTTCACGTACAACATTTTTTAGAACCATGCTTCCCCAGGCATCCCGAATTTGCTCCTC
CATCCACGGGGACTGAGAGCCATTACTATTGCTGTATTTGGTAAGCAAAATACGTACATCAGGCTCGAAC
CCTTTAAGATCAACGTTCTTGAGCAGATCACGAAGCATATCGAAAAACTGCAGTGCGGAGGTGTAGTCAA
ACAACTCAGCAGGCGTGGGAACAATCAGCACATCAGCAGCACATACGACATTAATCGTGCCGATACCCAG
GTTAGGCGCGCTGTCAATAACTATGACATCATAGTCATGAGCAACAGTTTCAATGGCCAGTCGGAGCATC
AGGTGTGGATCGGTGGGCAGTTTACCTTCATCAAATTTGCCCATTAACTCAGTTTCAATACGGTGCAGAG
CCAGACAGGAAGGAATAATGTCAAGCCCCGGCCAGCAAGTGGGCTTTATTGCATAAGTGACATCGTCCTT
TTCCCCAAGATAGAAAGGCAGGAGAGTGTCTTCTGCATGAATATGAAGATCTGGTACCCATCCGTGATAC
ATTGAGGCTGTTCCCTGGGGGTCGTTACCTTCCACGAGCAAAACACGTAGCCCCTTCAGAGCCAGATCCT
GAGCAAGATGAACAGAAACTGAGGTTTTGTAAACGCCACCTTTATGGGCAGCAACCCCGATCACCGGTGG
AAATACGTCTTCAGCACGTCGCAATCGCGTACCAAACACATCACGCATATGATTAATTTGTTCAATTGTA
TAACCAACACGTTGCTCAACCCGTCCTCGAATTTCCATATCCGGGTGCGGTAGTCGCCCTGCTTTCTCGG
CATCTCTGATAGCCTGAGAAGAAACCCCAACTAAATCCGCTGCTTCACCTATTCTCCAGCGCCGGGTTAT
TTTCCTCGCTTCCGGGCTGTCATCATTAAACTGTGCAATGGCGATAGCCTTCGTCATTTCATGACCAGCG
TTTATGCACTGGTTAAGTGTTTCCATGAGTTTCATTCTGAACATCCTTTAATCATTGCTTTGCGTTTTTT
TATTAAATCTTGCAATTTACTGCAAAGCAACAACAAAATCGCAAAGTCATCAAAAAACCGCAAAGTTGTT
TAAAATAAGAGCAACACTACAAAAGGAGATAAGAAGAGCACATACCTCAGTCACTTATTATCACTAGCGC
TCGCCGCAGCCGTGTAACCGAGCATAGCGAGCGAACTGGCGAGGAAGCAAAGAAGAACTGTTCTGTCAGA
TAGCTCTTACGCTCAGCGCAAGAAGAAATATCCACCGTGGGAAAAACTCCAGGTAGAGGTACACACGCGG
ATAGCCAATTCAGAGTAATAAACTGTGATAATCAACCCTCATCAATGATGACGAACTAACCCCCGATATC
AGGTCACATGACGAAGGGAAAGAGAAGGAAATCAACTGTGACAAACTGCCCTCAAATTTGGCTTCCTTAA
AAATTACAGTTCAAAAAGTATGAGAAAATCCATGCAGGCTGAAGGAAACAGCAAAACTGTGACAAATTAC
CCTCAGTAGGTCAGAACAAATGTGACGAACCACCCTCAAATCTGTGACAGATAACCCTCAGACTATCCTG
TCGTCATGGAAGTGATATCGCGGAAGGAAAATACGATATGAGTCGTCTGGCGGCCTTTCTTTTTCTCAAT
GTATGAGAGGCGCATTGGAGTTCTGCTGTTGATCTCATTAACACAGACCTGCAGGAAGCGGCGGCGGAAG
TCAGGCATACGCTGGTAACTTTGAGGCAGCTGGTAACGCTCTATGATCCAGTCGATTTTCAGAGAGACGA
TGCCTGAGCCATCCGGCTTACGATACTGACACAGGGATTCGTATAAACGCATGGCATACGGATTGGTGAT
TTCTTTTGTTTCACTAAGCCGAAACTGCGTAAACCGGTTCTGTAACCCGATAAAGAAGGGAATGAGATAT
GGGTTGATATGTACACTGTAAAGCCCTCTGGATGGACTGTGCGCACGTTTGATAAACCAAGGAAAAGATT
CATAGCCTTTTTCATCGCCGGCATCCTCTTCAGGGCGATAAAAAACCACTTCCTTCCCCGCGAAACTCTT
CAATGCCTGCCGTATATCCTTACTGGCTTCCGCAGAGGTCAATCCGAATATTTCAGCATATTTAGCAACA
TGGATCTCGCAGATACCGTCATGTTCCTGTAGGGTGCCATCAGATTTTCTGATCTGGTCAACGAACAGAT
ACAGCATACGTTTTTGATCCCGGGAGAGACTATATGCCGCCTCAGTGAGGTCGTTTGACTGGACGATTCG
CGGGCTATTTTTACGTTTCTTGTGATTGATAACCGCTGTTTCCGCCATGACAGATCCATGTGAAGTGTGA
CAAGTTTTTAGATTGTCACACTAAATAAAAAAGAGTCAATAAGCAGGGATAACTTTGTGAAAAAACAGCT
TCTTCTGAGGGCAATTTGTCACAGGGTTAAGGGCAATTTGTCACAGACAGGACTGTCATTTGAGGGTGAT
TTGTCACACTGAAAGGGCAATTTGTCACAACACCTTCTCTAGAACCAGCATGGATAAAGGCCTACAAGGC
GCTCTAAAAAAGAAGATCTAAAAACTATAAAAAAAATAATTATAAAAATATCCCCGTGGATAAGTGGATA
ACCCCAAGGGAAGTTTTTTCAGGCATCGTGTGTAAGCAGAATATATAAGTGCTGTTCCCTGGTGCTTCCT
CGCTCACTCGACCGGGAGGGTTCGAGAAGGGGGGGCACCCCCCTTCGGCGTGCGCGGTCACGCGCACAGG
GCGCAGCCCTGGTTAAAAACAAGGTTTATAAATATTGGTTTAAAAGCAGGTTAAAAGACAGGTTAGCGGT
GGCCGAAAAACGGGCGGAAACCCTTGCAAATGCTGGATTTTCTGCCTGTGGACAGCCCCTCAAATGTCAA
TAGGTGCGCCCCTCATCTGTCAGCACTCTGCCCCTCAAGTGTCAAGGATCGCGCCCCTCATCTGTCAGTA
GTCGCGCCCCTCAAGTGTCAATACCGCAGGGCACTTATCCCCAGGCTTGTCCACATCATCTGTGGGAAAC
TCGCGTAAAATCAGGCGTTTTCGCCGATTTGCGAGGCTGGCCAGCTCCACGTCGCCGGCCGAAATCGAGC
CTGCCCCTCATCTGTCAACGCCGCGCCGGGTGAGTCGGCCCCTCAAGTGTCAACGTCCGCCCCTCATCTG
TCAGTGAGGGCCAAGTTTTCCGCGAGGTATCCACAACGCCGGCGGCCGGCCGCGGTGTCTCGCACACGGC
TTCGACGGCGTTTCTGGCGCGTTTGCAGGGCCATAGACGGCCGCCAGCCCAGCGGCGAGGGCAACCAGCC
GAGGGCTTCGCCCTGTCGCTCGACTGCGGCGAGCACTACTGGCTGTAAAAGGACAGACCACATCATGGTT
CTGTGTTCATTAGGTTGTTCTGTCCATTGCTGACATAATCCGCTCCACTTCAACGTAACACCGCACGAAG
ATTTCTATTGTTCCTGAAGGCATATTCAAATCGTTTTCGTTACCGCTTGCAGGCATCATGACAGAACACT
ACTTCCTATAAACGCTACACAGGCTCCTGAGATTAATAATGCGGATCTCTACGATAATGGGAGATTTTCC
CGACTGTTTCGTTCGCTTCTCAGTGGATAACAGCCAGCTTCTCTGTTTAACAGACAAAAACAGCATATCC
ACTCAGTTCCACATTTCCATATAAAGGCCAAGGCATTTATTCTCAGGATAATTGTTTCAGCATCGCAACC
GCATCAGACTCCGGCATCGCAAACTGCACCCGGTGCCGGGCAGCCACATCCAGCGCAAAAACCTTCGTGT
AGACTTCCGTTGAACTGATGGACTTATGTCCCATCAGGCTTTGCAGAACTTTCAGCGGTATACCGGCATA
CAGCATGTGCATCGCATAGGAATGGCGGAACGTATGTGGTGTGACCGGAACAGAGAACGTCACACCGTCA
GCAGCAGCGGCGGCAACCGCCTCCCCAATCCAGGTCCTGACCGTTCTGTCCGTCACTTCCCAGATCCGCG
CTTTCTCTGTCCTTCCTGTGCGACGGTTACGCCGCTCCATGAGCTTATCGCGAATAAATACCTGTGACGG
AAGATCACTTCGCAGAATAAATAAATCCTGGTGTCCCTGTTGATACCGGGAAGCCCTGGGCCAACTTTTG
GCGAAAATGAGACGTTGATCGGCACGTAAGAGGTTCCAACTTTCACCATAATGAAATAAGATCACTACCG
GGCGTATTTTTTGAGTTATCGAGATTTTCAGGAGCTAAGGAAGCTAAAATGGAGAAAAAAATCACTGGAT
ATACCACCGTTGATATATCCCAATGGCATCGTAAAGAACATTTTGAGGCATTTCAGTCAGTTGCTCAATG
TACCTATAACCAGACCGTTCAGCTGGATATTACGGCCTTTTTAAAGACCGTAAAGAAAAATAAGCACAAG
TTTTATCCGGCCTTTATTCACATTCTTGCCCGCCTGATGAATGCTCATCCGGAATTTCGTATGGCAATGA
AAGACGGTGAGCTGGTGATATGGGATAGTGTTCACCCTTGTTACACCGTTTTCCATGAGCAAACTGAAAC
GTTTTCATCGCTCTGGAGTGAATACCACGACGATTTCCGGCAGTTTCTACACATATATTCGCAAGATGTG
GCGTGTTACGGTGAAAACCTGGCCTATTTCCCTAAAGGGTTTATTGAGAATATGTTTTTCGTCTCAGCCA
ATCCCTGGGTGAGTTTCACCAGTTTTGATTTAAACGTGGCCAATATGGACAACTTCTTCGCCCCCGTTTT
CACCATGGGCAAATATTATACGCAAGGCGACAAGGTGCTGATGCCGCTGGCGATTCAGGTTCATCATGCC
GTTTGTGATGGCTTCCATGTCGGCAGAATGCTTAATGAATTACAACAGTACTGCGATGAGTGGCAGGGCG
GGGCGTAAGAC
Features (pLannotate 1.2.2; 14 found; start..end, strand, type, name):
    372..458     -  terminator     rrnB T1 terminator: Escherichia coli rrnB; transcription terminator T1 from the E. coli rrnB gene
    482..517     +  misc_feature   MCS (fragment): pBluescript multiple cloning site
    521..1234    -  CDS            GFPmut3: GFPmut3 is a basic (constitutively fluorescent) green fluorescent protein published in 1996, derived from Aequorea victoria. It is reported to be a very rapidly-maturing weak dimer.
   1285..1334    -  misc_RNA       sTRSV HHRz: hammerhead ribozyme from the tobacco ringspot virus satellite RNA (Khvorova et al., 2003)
   1622..2095    -  misc_feature   sopC: sopC; centromere-like partitioning region of the bacterial F plasmid
   2171..3139    -  CDS            sopB: SOPB_ECOLI - Also known as B. Experimental evidence at protein level: Swiss-Prot protein existence level 1. Control of plasmid partitioning; required to recognize the cis-acting. Binds specifically with the DNA segment containing the sopC region. SopB is trans-acting. From Escherichia coli (strain K12).
   3139..4314    -  CDS            sopA: partitioning protein for the bacterial F plasmid; sopA
   4640..4890    -  misc_feature   incC: incC; incompatibility region of the bacterial F plasmid
   4893..5648    -  CDS            repE: replication initiation protein for the bacterial F plasmid; repE
   5739..5958    -  rep_origin     ori2: secondary origin of replication for the bacterial F plasmid; also known as oriS
   6034..6648    -  rep_origin     oriV: origin of replication for the bacterial F plasmid
   7046..7390    -  CDS            resD (fragment): REDF_ECOLI - Also known as D. Protein inferred from homology: Swiss-Prot protein existence level 3. Acts as a repressor of transcription and as a site-specific resolvase that cleaves at the RfsF site. From Escherichia coli (strain K12).
   7506..7608    +  promoter       cat promoter: promoter of the E. coli cat gene encoding chloramphenicol acetyltransferase
   7609..8265    +  CDS            cat: CAT_ECOLX - Experimental evidence at protein level: Swiss-Prot protein existence level 1. This enzyme is an effector of chloramphenicol resistance in bacteria. From Escherichia coli. This protein is used as a marker in many commonly used cloning vectors, such as pACYC184.
