[The description below was written by a language model from this plasmid's Addgene catalogue record and pLannotate feature annotations shown in this document.]
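Description:
pNR230 is a low-copy bacterial reporter plasmid built on a pBAC (F plasmid–derived bacterial artificial chromosome) backbone, designed to report the activity of the BxbI serine integrase in E. coli. The backbone carries the F-factor maintenance machinery: the ori2/oriS origin with the repE initiator and incC incompatibility region for tightly controlled replication, and the sopA, sopB and sopC partitioning system that ensures stable inheritance at very low copy number. An oriV element is also annotated, along with a fragment of resD. Selection is by chloramphenicol resistance, provided by the cat gene under its native promoter.

The payload is a GFPmut3b coding sequence, a rapidly maturing green fluorescent protein variant. It is preceded by an sTRSV hammerhead ribozyme, which typically serves as an insulator by cleaving off variable 5' untranslated sequence from the transcript. The gene is followed by the rrnB T1 transcription terminator. According to the catalogue entry, the construct contains a BxbI attB–attP site pair arranged so that GFP is expressed only once the sites have recombined. The automated feature table does not annotate the att sites or the promoter driving GFP, so their exact positions, their orientation, and whether recombination acts by inversion or excision cannot be determined from the record.

The plasmid comes from work on synthetic recombinase-based state machines in living cells. There it would serve as a fluorescent readout for testing BxbI recombination at its cognate sites, with the single-copy-like BAC backbone giving a stable, low-noise DNA register.
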