Addgene plasmid #79546: pNR230
Purpose: BxbI attB-attP. GFP will express if sites recombine.
Depositing lab: Timothy Lu. Depositing organization: Massachusetts Institute of Technology. Publication: Synthetic recombinase-based state machines in living cells. Roquet N, Soleimany AP, Ferris AC, Aaronson S, Lu TK. Science. 2016 Jul 22;353(6297):aad8559. doi: 10.1126/science.aad8559. Epub 2016 Jul 21. PubMed 27463678.
Backbone
  Vector backbone: pBAC
  Backbone manufacturer: Wild, J.; Hradecna, Z.; Szybalski, W. Genome Res. 2002 Sep; 12(9): 1434–1444. DOI: 10.1101/gr.130502
  Vector type: Bacterial Expression
Growth in bacteria
  Bacterial resistance: Chloramphenicol, 25 μg/mL
  Growth temperature: 37°C
  Growth strain: DH5alpha
  Copy number: Low Copy
Gene/Insert
  Gene/Insert name: GFPmut3b
Terms and licenses: Academic/Nonprofit Terms; Industry Terms: Not Available to Industry
How to cite: pNR230 was a gift from Timothy Lu (Addgene plasmid # 79546 ; http://n2t.net/addgene:79546 ; RRID:Addgene_79546)
