>Addgene plasmid #79546 | pNR230 | addgene partial sequence | sequence record 152265 | pAE03_1 5'-GTTACAAACTCAAGAAGGACC-3'
GTGAGTTATAGTTGTATTCCAATTTGTGTCCAAGAATGTTTCCATCTTCTTTAAAATCAATACCTTTTAA
CTCGATTCTATTAACAAGGGTATCACCTTCAAACTTGACTTCAGCACGTGTCTTGTAGTTCCCGTCATCT
TTGAAAAATATAG
