>Addgene plasmid #79546 | pNR230 | addgene partial sequence | sequence record 152741 | GFP-R 5'-CCATCTAATTCAACAAGAATTGGGACAAC-3'
TCATGGTACCTTTCTCCTCTTTAATGAATTCTTAAACAAAATTATTTGTAGAGGCTGTTTCGTCCTCACG
GACTCATCAGACCGGAAAGCACATCCGGTGACAGCTGTGCACGTCGGGGTTTGTACCGTACACCACTGAG
ACCGCGGTGGTTGACCAGACAAACCACGACGCTAGCCCGCCACCTAAGTTATGAGTCAGGAAAAAAGGCG
ACAGAGTAATCTGTCGCCTTTTTTCTTTGCTTGCTTTGTAATCACTCGATGACCAAAAGTAAAAACCCGC
CGAAGCGGGTTTTTACGTAAAACAGGTGAAACTGACGCTAGCCGGTCACATGTCAATACTTGCCCTTGAC
AGGCATTGATGGAATCGTAGTCTCACGCTGATAGTCTGATCGACAATACAAGTGGGACCGTGGTCCCAGA
CCGATAATCAGACCGACAACACGAGTGGGATCGTGGTCCCAGACTAATAATCAGACCGACGATACGAGTG
GGACCGTGGTCCCAGACTAATAATCAGACCGACGATACGAGTGGGACCGTGGTTCCAGACTAATAATCAG
ACCGACGATACGAGTGGGACCGTGGTCCCAGACTAATAATCAGACCGACGATACGAGTGGGACCATGGTC
CCAGACTAATAATCAGACCGACGATACGAGTGGGACCGTGGTCCCAGTCTGATTATCAGACCGACGATAC
GAGTGGGACCGTGGTCCCAGACTAATAATCAGACCGACGATACGAGTGGGACCGTGGTCCCAGTCTGATT
ATCAGACCGACGATACAAGTGGAACAGTGGGCCCAGAGAGAATATTCAGGCCAGTTATGCTTTCTGGCCT
GTAACAAAGGACATTAAGTAAAGACAGATAAACGTAGACTAAAACGTGGTCGCATCAGGGTGCTGGCT
